>Addgene plasmid #160700 | pcDNA-GFP-BIRC3-LU | addgene full sequence | sequence record 331280 | Addgene NGS Result
TTGACATTGATTATTGACTAGTTATTAATAGTAATCAATTACGGGGTCATTAGTTCATAGCCCATATATG
GAGTTCCGCGTTACATAACTTACGGTAAATGGCCCGCCTGGCTGACCGCCCAACGACCCCCGCCCATTGA
CGTCAATAATGACGTATGTTCCCATAGTAACGCCAATAGGGACTTTCCATTGACGTCAATGGGTGGAGTA
TTTACGGTAAACTGCCCACTTGGCAGTACATCAAGTGTATCATATGCCAAGTACGCCCCCTATTGACGTC
AATGACGGTAAATGGCCCGCCTGGCATTATGCCCAGTACATGACCTTATGGGACTTTCCTACTTGGCAGT
ACATCTACGTATTAGTCATCGCTATTACCATGGTGATGCGGTTTTGGCAGTACATCAATGGGCGTGGATA
GCGGTTTGACTCACGGGGATTTCCAAGTCTCCACCCCATTGACGTCAATGGGAGTTTGTTTTGGCACCAA
AATCAACGGGACTTTCCAAAATGTCGTAACAACTCCGCCCCATTGACGCAAATGGGCGGTAGGCGTGTAC
GGTGGGAGGTCTATATAAGCAGAGCTCTCTGGCTAACTAGAGAACCCACTGCTTACTGGCTTATCGAAAT
TAATACGACTCACTATAGGGAGACCCAAGCTGGCTAGCGTTTAAACTTAAGCTTGGTACCGAGCTCGGAT
CCATGGTGAGCAAGGGCGAGGAGCTGTTCACCGGGGTGGTGCCCATCCTGGTCGAGCTGGACGGCGACGT
AAACGGCCACAAGTTCAGCGTGTCTGGCGAGGGCGAGGGCGATGCCACCTACGGCAAGCTGACCCTGAAG
TTCATCTGCACCACCGGCAAGCTGCCCGTGCCCTGGCCCACCCTCGTGACCACCCTGACCTACGGCGTGC
AGTGCTTCAGCCGCTACCCCGACCACATGAAGCAGCACGACTTCTTCAAGTCCGCCATGCCCGAAGGCTA
CGTCCAGGAGCGCACCATCTTCTTCAAGGACGACGGCAACTACAAGACCCGCGCCGAGGTGAAGTTCGAG
GGCGACACCCTGGTGAACCGCATCGAGCTGAAGGGCATCGACTTCAAGGAGGACGGCAACATCCTGGGGC
ACAAGCTGGAGTACAACTACAACAGCCACAACGTCTATATCATGGCCGACAAGCAGAAGAACGGCATCAA
GGCGAACTTCAAGATCCGCCACAACATCGAGGACGGCAGCGTGCAGCTCGCCGACCACTACCAGCAGAAC
ACCCCCATCGGCGACGGCCCCGTGCTGCTGCCCGACAACCACTACCTGAGCACCCAGTCCGCCCTGAGCA
AAGACCCCAACGAGAAGCGCGATCACATGGTCCTGCTGGAGTTCGTGACCGCCGCCGGGATCACTCTCGG
CATGGACGAGCTGTACAAGAACATAGTAGAAAACAGCATATTCTTATCAAATTTGATGAAAAGCGCCAAC
ACGTTTGAACTGAAATACGACTTGTCATGTGAACTGTACCGAATGTCTACGTATTCCACTTTTCCTGCTG
GGGTTCCTGTCTCAGAAAGGAGTCTTGCTCGTGCTGGTTTCTATTACACTGGTGTGAATGACAAGGTCAA
ATGCTTCTGTTGTGGCCTGATGCTGGATAACTGGAAAAGAGGAGACAGTCCTACTGAAAAGCATAAAAAG
TTGTATCCTAGCTGCAGATTCGTTCAGAGTCTAAATTCCGTTAACAACTTGGAAGCTACCTCTCAGCCTA
CTTTTCCTTCTTCAGTAACAAATTCCACACACTCATTACTTCCGGGTACAGAAAACAGTGGATATTTCCG
TGGCTCTTATTCAAACTCTCCATCAAATCCTGTAAACTCCAGAGCAAATCAAGATTTTTCTGCCTTGATG
AGAAGTTCCTACCACTGTGCAATGAATAACGAAAATGCCAGATTACTTACTTTTCAGACATGGCCATTGA
CTTTTCTGTCGCCAACAGATCTGGCAAAAGCAGGCTTTTACTACATAGGACCTGGAGACAGAGTGGCTTG
CTTTGCCTGTGGTGGAAAATTGAGCAATTGGGAACCGAAGGATAATGCTATGTCAGAACACCTGAGACAT
TTTCCCAAATGCCCATTTATAGAAAATCAGCTTCAAGACACTTCAAGATACACAGTTTCTAATCTGAGCA
TGCAGACACATGCAGCCCGCTTTAAAACATTCTTTAACTGGCCCTCTAGTGTTCTAGTTAATCCTGAGCA
GCTTGCAAGTGCGGGTTTTTATTATGTGGGTAACAGTGATGATGTCAAATGCTTTTGCTGTGATGGTGGA
CTCAGGTGTTGGGAATCTGGAGATGATCCATGGGTTCAACATGCCAAGTGGTTTCCAAGGTGTGAGTACT
TGATAAGAATTAAAGGACAGGAGTTCATCCGTCAAGTTCAAGCCAGTTACCCTCATCTACTTGAACAGCT
GCTATCCACATCAGACAGCCCAGGAGATGAAAATGCAGAGTCATCAATTATCCATTTTGAACCTGGAGAA
GACCATTCAGAAGATGCAATCATGATGAATACTCCTGTGATTAATGCTGCCGTGGAAATGGGCTTTAGTA
GAAGCCTGGTAAAACAGACAGTTCAGAGAAAAATCCTAGCAACTGGAGAGAATTATAGACTAGTCAATGA
TCTTGTGTTAGACTTACTCAATGCAGAAGATGAAATAAGGGAAGAGGAGAGAGAAAGAGCAACTGAGGAA
AAAGAATCAAATGATTTATTATTAATCCGGAAGAATAGAATGGCACTTTTTCAACATTTGACTTGTGTAA
TTCCAATCCTGGATAGTCTACTAACTGCCGGAATTATTAATGAACAAGAACATGATGTTATTAAACAGAA
GACACAGACGTCTTTACAAGCAAGAGAACTGATTGATACGATTTTAGTAAAAGGAAATATTGCAGCCACT
GTATTCAGAAACTCTCTGCAAGAAGCTGAAGCTGTGTTATATGAGCATTTATTTGTGCAACAGGACATAA
AATATATTCCCACAGAAGATGTTTCAGATCTACCAGTGGAAGAACAATTGCGGAGACTACAAGAAGAAAG
AACATGTAAAGTGTGTATGGACAAAGAAGTGTCCATAGTGTTTATTCCTTGTGGTCATCTAGTAGTATGC
AAAGATTGTGCTCCTTCTTTAAGAAAGTGTCCTATTTGTAGGAGTACAATCAAGGGTACAGTTCGTACAT
TTCTTTCATGAGAGCTCAGAAGAACCAAAACATCGTCTAAACTTTAGAATTAATTTATTAAATGTATTAT
AACTTTAACTTTTATCCTAATTTGGTTTCCTTAAAATTTTTATTTATTTACAACTCAAAAAACATTGTTT
TGTGTAACATATTTATATATGTATCTAAACCATATGAACATATATTTTTTAGAAACTAAGAGAATGATAG
GCTTTTGTTCTTATGAACGAAAAAGAGGTAGCACTACAAACACAATATTCAATCAAAATTTCAGCATTAT
TGAAATTGTAAGTGAAGTAAAACTTAAGATATTTGAGTTAACCTTTAAGAATTTTAAATATTTTGGCATT
GTACTAATACCGGGAACATGAAGCCAGGTGTGGTGGTATGTGCCTGTAGTCCCAGGCTGAGGCAAGAGAA
TTACTTGAGCCCAGGAGTTTGAATCCATCCTGGGCAGCATACTGAGACCCTGCCTTTAAAAACAAACAGA
ACAAAAACAAAACACCAGGGACACATTTCTCTGTCTTTTTTGATCAGTGTCCTATACATCGAAGGTGTGC
ATATATGTTGAATGACATTTTAGGGACATGGTGTTTTTATAAAGAATTCTGTGAGAAAAAATTTAATAAA
GCAACAAAAATTACTCTTATTCTTCATTGCTTTATTTCAATGACATTGGATAGTTTAGTCACTCCCAGAC
TCTTTCCATACCTTCTTAAAGCCTCTCAAATATTGAACTACAGTTTATACTCCTTCCCATAAGATGCTTC
TTCATTGACACTTGTAGAACACGGGGTCAACACATCATAAAATCTATTATGGAATGCCTGAGACAAGAAT
CAAACAGTCCCTTTAGTAAGTTTGTTTATTCACTTCTCTATTGATTCATTCAAGAAGTCTCATGCCAGCC
CCACCTATTGGAAGAAGGTCTGAGTTTTATTCTTATCTCTTTGGTATTAATTCTGAAACTTAGAAAGTAC
ACTGGTTAGCAATGCTTGGGACCAACAGGTTGTTCTGGTAAATAAATCTGTTTCATATTGTCAGTGCAAC
AAAATGTCCCCCTCTGCATTATGTTATTGGTACTCAACACGTCCGAGTCATAACTCTGTCCTTTGCTTCT
TATAGAGGTATTAGGTCTTCAAGAGCAGAAGTAAGACTGTAATAGGGAATACTCAGGGGAAGGCAGGCAA
AGGCTAGTCATCTAAACCAGTTCTAGATGTCTGTATAGGGGCAGATGGCTCTGTAAGGGCAGAAGGGAAA
GACCCCTTCATAAGGGTCACAGCTGACAATCCTATAACAAAAGACAGGTTAACAAGAGAAAAACTTAACA
AATTTATTTAATCACAGATTTACATCACCGGGGAGCCTTCGTAATGAAGATCCAAAATTACAGGGGAAAC
TGTGCATTTTTATGCTTAGGTTTGATAATGAATGGACAGCCCTGAAGAATAGTGATTGGAAAAAAAGGAT
ATGATCTAATGGGAATAGACACAGGTTGGGGACCCAGCAAGGCCTGTCTGTTCAGATTATTCTTGGTCTC
TGTGCAGCATTCCTTCCTCCTGGATATAGGGCAGGGCCTGTATGGGATGGGGATATTATAACCTGCTATC
AAGCAAGGTAGGTCAGAGAATTTATTTATGGCCAGCTCTTACATAGTTAGGTGAGGAAAGATTAGAGTAC
TATCTTTAAGATGTAAGTCTGGCATTGTGGAAAGATGGTTCCAGTTTCTATGACCTACCTTGGGGAAGAG
GAATTCAAGTTTCTGTGGCTTGCCTTCAGGGAGAATGAGGCTGAGACAGGAGGGCAGGATAACATCAGAG
AAAAACTTTGCTTCTGAGGCCTTCACTTTGGGTTTTCTGAGCCCCAACATCTGCTAGTGTTGTAAAGAGA
ACAATTAGGGACCAAGTGAGGGGAGGAAAGAATCCATCTCTGCATTCTGATGCTGGGAGACTTATTTCCT
TGAAATGCAATTGATTTTGCCTCTGCTAAGAGGCTCTGCTGGCTACCCATGTACTAGCCAGTGTCCTGCA
TGGGTGCTAGGCTGAATTATTTGTAATTGTGCTTAGGTGATTTGTAACTCAGGTATAGGGTATTTAAATA
GTAGGCACCCTTTTTGCACCATGTGTTTTTTTTTTTATCTAGTTCTTGTATACTACAGATAATATTTGAA
CTTTGTCATCTCACTGTAAAACTTTTGTTCATTTCTCATTATGGTAATAAATAGCTATTATAACCAACCC
ATTTATTCAAATATGTTATTTCCCTAAGTGTTATTTTGACATTTTGTTTTGGAAAAAATAAATCACCATA
GATAATAATGGTAGATCACTAGTGTTCTAGAGCGGCCGCTCGAGTCTAGAGGGCCCGTTTAAACCCGCTG
ATCAGCCTCGACTGTGCCTTCTAGTTGCCAGCCATCTGTTGTTTGCCCCTCCCCCGTGCCTTCCTTGACC
CTGGAAGGTGCCACTCCCACTGTCCTTTCCTAATAAAATGAGGAAATTGCATCGCATTGTCTGAGTAGGT
GTCATTCTATTCTGGGGGGTGGGGTGGGGCAGGACAGCAAGGGGGAGGATTGGGAAGACAATAGCAGGCA
TGCTGGGGATGCGGTGGGCTCTATGGCTTCTGAGGCGGAAAGAACCAGCTGGGGCTCTAGGGGGTATCCC
C
[124 nt withheld, positions 5882-6005]
C
[91 nt withheld, positions 6007-6097]
A
[49 nt withheld, positions 6099-6147]
CCTTTGACGTTGGAGTCCACGTTCTTT
[37 nt withheld, positions 6175-6211]
ACCCTATCTCGGTCTATTCTTTTGATTTATAAGGGATTTTGCCGATTTCGGCCTATTGGTTAAAAAATGA
GCTGATTTAACAAAAATTTAACGCGAATTAATTCTGTGGAATGTGTGTCAGTTAGGGTGTGGAAAGTCCC
CAGGCTCCCCAGCAGGCAGAAGTATGCAAAGCATGCATCTCAATTAGTCAGCAACCAGGTGTGGAAAGTC
CCCAGGCTCCCCAGCAGGCAGAAGTATGCAAAGCATGCATCTCAATTAGTCAGCAACCATAGTCCCGCCC
CTAACTCCGCCCATCCCGCCCCTAACTCCGCCCAGTTCCGCCCATTCTCCGCCCCATGGCTGACTAATTT
TTTTTATTTATGCAGAGGCCGAGGCCGCCTCTGCCTCTGAGCTATTCCAGAAGTAGTGAGGAGGCTTTTT
TGGAGGCCTAGGCTTTTGCAAAAAGCTCCCGGGAGCTTGTATATCCATTTTCGGATCTGATCAAGAGACA
GGATGAGGATCGTTTCGCATGATTGAACAAGATGGATTGCACGCAGGTTCTCCGGCCGCTTGGGTGGAGA
GGCTATTCGGCTATGACTGGGCACAACAGACAATCGGCTGCTCTGATGCCGCCGTGTTCCGGCTGTCAGC
GCAGGGGCGCCCGGTTCTTTTTGTCAAGACCGACCTGTCCGGTGCCCTGAATGAACTGCAGGACGAGGCA
GCGCGGCTATCGTGGCTGGCCACGACGGGCGTTCCTTGCGCAGCTGTGCTCGACGTTGTCACTGAAGCGG
GAAGGGACTGGCTGCTATTGGGCGAAGTGCCGGGGCAGGATCTCCTGTCATCTCACCTTGCTCCTGCCGA
GAAAGTATCCATCATGGCTGATGCAATGCGGCGGCTGCATACGCTTGATCCGGCTACCTGCCCATTCGAC
CACCAAGCGAAACATCGCATCGAGCGAGCACGTACTCGGATGGAAGCCGGTCTTGTCGATCAGGATGATC
TGGACGAAGAGCATCAGGGGCTCGCGCCAGCCGAACTGTTCGCCAGGCTCAAGGCGCGCATGCCCGACGG
CGAGGATCTCGTCGTGACCCATGGCGATGCCTGCTTGCCGAATATCATGGTGGAAAATGGCCGCTTTTCT
GGATTCATCGACTGTGGCCGGCTGGGTGTGGCGGACCGCTATCAGGACATAGCGTTGGCTACCCGTGATA
TTGCTGAAGAGCTTGGCGGCGAATGGGCTGACCGCTTCCTCGTGCTTTACGGTATCGCCGCTCCCGATTC
GCAGCGCATCGCCTTCTATCGCCTTCTTGACGAGTTCTTCTGAGCGGGACTCTGGGGTTCGAAATGACCG
ACCAAGCGACGCCCAACCTGCCATCACGAGATTTCGATTCCACCGCCGCCTTCTATGAAAGGTTGGGCTT
CGGAATCGTTTTCCGGGACGCCGGCTGGATGATCCTCCAGCGCGGGGATCTCATGCTGGAGTTCTTCGCC
CACCCCAACTTGTTTATTGCAGCTTATAATGGTTACAAATAAAGCAATAGCATCACAAATTTCACAAATA
AAGCATTTTTTTCACTGCATTCTAGTTGTGGTTTGTCCAAACTCATCAATGTATCTTATCATGTCTGTAT
ACCGTCGACCTCTAGCTAGAGCTTGGCGTAATCATGGTCATAGCTGTTTCCTGTGTGAAATTGTTATCCG
CTCACAATTCCACACAACATACGAGCCGGAAGCATAAAGTGTAAAGCCTGGGGTGCCTAATGAGTGAGCT
AACTCACATTAATTGCGTTGCGCTCACTGCCCGCTTTCCAGTCGGGAAACCTGTCGTGCCAGCTGCATTA
ATGAATCGGCCAACGCGCGGGGAGAGGCGGTTTGCGTATTGGGCGCTCTTCCGCTTCCTCGCTCACTGAC
TCGCTGCGCTCGGTCGTTCGGCTGCGGCGAGCGGTATCAGCTCACTCAAAGGCGGTAATACGGTTATCCA
CAGAATCAGGGGATAACGCAGGAAAGAACATGTGAGCAAAAGGCCAGCAAAAGGCCAGGAACCGTAAAAA
GGCCGCGTTGCTGGCGTTTTTCCATAGGCTCCGCCCCCCTGACGAGCATCACAAAAATCGACGCTCAAGT
CAGAGGTGGCGAAACCCGACAGGACTATAAAGATACCAGGCGTTTCCCCCTGGAAGCTCCCTCGTGCGCT
CTCCTGTTCCGACCCTGCCGCTTACCGGATACCTGTCCGCCTTTCTCCCTTCGGGAAGCGTGGCGCTTTC
TCATAGCTCACGCTGTAGGTATCTCAGTTCGGTGTAGGTCGTTCGCTCCAAGCTGGGCTGTGTGCACGAA
CCCCCCGTTCAGCCCGACCGCTGCGCCTTATCCGGTAACTATCGTCTTGAGTCCAACCCGGTAAGACACG
ACTTATCGCCACTGGCAGCAGCCACTGGTAACAGGATTAGCAGAGCGAGGTATGTAGGCGGTGCTACAGA
GTTCTTGAAGTGGTGGCCTAACTACGGCTACACTAGAAGAACAGTATTTGGTATCTGCGCTCTGCTGAAG
CCAGTTACCTTCGGAAAAAGAGTTGGTAGCTCTTGATCCGGCAAACAAACCACCGCTGGTAGCGGTGGTT
TTTTTGTTTGCAAGCAGCAGATTACGCGCAGAAAAAAAGGATCTCAAGAAGATCCTTTGATCTTTTCTAC
GGGGTCTGACGCTCAGTGGAACGAAAACTCACGTTAAGGGATTTTGGTCATGAGATTATCAAAAAGGATC
TTCACCTAGATCCTTTTAAATTAAAAATGAAGTTTTAAATCAATCTAAAGTATATATGAGTAAACTTGGT
CTGACAGTTACCAATGCTTAATCAGTGAGGCACCTATCTCAGCGATCTGTCTATTTCGTTCATCCATAGT
TGCCTGACTCCCCGTCGTGTAGATAACTACGATACGGGAGGGCTTACCATCTGGCCCCAGTGCTGCAATG
ATACCGCGAGACCCACGCTCACCGGCTCCAGATTTATCAGCAATAAACCAGCCAGCCGGAAGGGCCGAGC
GCAGAAGTGGTCCTGCAACTTTATCCGCCTCCATCCAGTCTATTAATTGTTGCCGGGAAGCTAGAGTAAG
TAGTTCGCCAGTTAATAGTTTGCGCAACGTTGTTGCCATTGCTACAGGCATCGTGGTGTCACGCTCGTCG
TTTGGTATGGCTTCATTCAGCTCCGGTTCCCAACGATCAAGGCGAGTTACATGATCCCCCATGTTGTGCA
AAAAAGCGGTTAGCTCCTTCGGTCCTCCGATCGTTGTCAGAAGTAAGTTGGCCGCAGTGTTATCACTCAT
GGTTATGGCAGCACTGCATAATTCTCTTACTGTCATGCCATCCGTAAGATGCTTTTCTGTGACTGGTGAG
TACTCAACCAAGTCATTCTGAGAATAGTGTATGCGGCGACCGAGTTGCTCTTGCCCGGCGTCAATACGGG
ATAATACCGCGCCACATAGCAGAACTTTAAAAGTGCTCATCATTGGAAAACGTTCTTCGGGGCGAAAACT
CTCAAGGATCTTACCGCTGTTGAGATCCAGTTCGATGTAACCCACTCGTGCACCCAACTGATCTTCAGCA
TCTTTTACTTTCACCAGCGTTTCTGGGTGAGCAAAAACAGGAAGGCAAAATGCCGCAAAAAAGGGAATAA
GGGCGACACGGAAATGTTGAATACTCATACTCTTCCTTTTTCAATATTATTGAAGCATTTATCAGGGTTA
TTGTCTCATGAGCGGATACATATTTGAATGTATTTAGAAAAATAAACAAATAGGGGTTCCGCGCACATTT
CCCCGAAAAGTGCCACCTGACGTCGACGGATCGGGAGATCTCCCGATCCCCTATGGTGCACTCTCAGTAC
AATCTGCTCTGATGCCGCATAGTTAAGCCAGTATCTGCTCCCTGCTTGTGTGTTGGAGGTCGCTGAGTAG
TGCGCGAGCAAAATTTAAGCTACAACAAGGCAAGGCTTGACCGACAATTGCATGAAGAATCTGCTTAGGG
TTAGGCGTTTTGCGCTGCTTCGCGATGTACGGGCCAGATATACGCG
Features (pLannotate 1.2.2; 21 found; start..end, strand, type, name):
      3..382     +  enhancer       CMV enhancer: human cytomegalovirus immediate early enhancer
    383..586     +  promoter       CMV promoter: human cytomegalovirus (CMV) immediate early promoter
    582..615     +  LTR            5' LTR (truncated) (fragment): truncated 5' long terminal repeat (LTR) from HIV-1
    631..649     +  promoter       T7 promoter: promoter for bacteriophage T7 RNA polymerase
    703..1419    +  CDS            EGFP: EGFP is a basic (constitutively fluorescent) green fluorescent protein published in 1996, derived from Aequorea victoria. It is reported to be a rapidly-maturing weak dimer with moderate acid sensitivity.
   1420..3228    +  CDS            BIRC3: BIRC3_HUMAN - Also known as API2, MIHC, RNF49. Experimental evidence at protein level: Swiss-Prot protein existence level 1. Multi-functional protein which regulates not only caspases and apoptosis, but also modulates inflammatory signaling and immunity, mitogenic kinase signaling and cell proliferation, as well as cell invasion and metastasis. Acts as an E3 ubiquitin-protein ligase regulating NF-kappa-B signaling and regulates both canonical and non- canonical NF-kappa-B signaling by acting in opposite directions: acts as a positive regulator of the canonical pathway and suppresses constituti
   5612..5836    +  polyA_signal   bGH poly(A) signal: bovine growth hormone polyadenylation signal
   5840..5861    +  promoter       SV40 promoter (fragment): SV40 enhancer and early promoter
   5882..6310    +  rep_origin     f1 ori (sequence partly withheld): f1 bacteriophage origin of replication; arrow indicates direction of (+) strand synthesis
   6324..6653    +  promoter       SV40 promoter: SV40 enhancer and early promoter
   6720..7511    +  CDS            neo: KKA2_KLEPN - Also known as kan, nptII. Experimental evidence at protein level: Swiss-Prot protein existence level 1. Resistance to kanamycin, neomycin, paromomycin, ribostamycin, butirosin and gentamicin B. From Klebsiella pneumoniae.
   7535..7693    +  CDS            ble (fragment): BLE_KLEPN - Experimental evidence at protein level: Swiss-Prot protein existence level 1. Binding protein with a strong affinity to the bleomycin family of antibiotics. Binds to CL990; an antimitotic-antibiotic compound. From Klebsiella pneumoniae.
   7688..7809    +  polyA_signal   SV40 poly(A) signal: SV40 polyadenylation signal
   7882..7898    -  protein_bind   lac operator: The lac repressor binds to the lac operator to inhibit transcription in E. coli. This inhibition can be relieved by adding lactose or isopropyl-β-D-thiogalactopyranoside (IPTG). lac repressor encoded by lacI
   7906..7936    -  promoter       lac promoter: promoter for the E. coli lac operon
   7951..7972    -  protein_bind   CAP binding site: CAP binding activates transcription in the presence of cAMP. E. coli catabolite activator protein
   7985..8077    -  CDS            lacI (fragment): lac repressor; lacI; The lac repressor binds to the lac operator to inhibit transcription in E. coli. This inhibition can be relieved by adding lactose or isopropyl-β-D-thiogalactopyranoside (IPTG).
   8260..8848    -  rep_origin     ori: high-copy-number ColE1/pMB1/pBR322/pUC origin of replication
   9019..9879    -  CDS            AmpR: β-lactamase; bla; confers resistance to ampicillin, carbenicillin, and related antibiotics
   9880..9984    -  promoter       AmpR promoter: bla
  10043..10095   -  misc_feature   bom (fragment): basis of mobility region from pBR322
