[The description below was written by a language model from this plasmid's Addgene catalogue record and pLannotate feature annotations shown in this document.]
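Description:
pcDNA-GFP-BIRC3-LU is a mammalian expression plasmid of about 10.2 kb built on the pcDNA3.1 backbone and designed to express human BIRC3 (also known as cIAP2) as an N-terminal EGFP fusion from an mRNA carrying the gene's long 3'UTR. It is propagated in E. coli through a high-copy ColE1/pUC-type origin with ampicillin selection from the β-lactamase gene, and it also carries an f1 origin. For selection in mammalian cells, the backbone provides an SV40 early promoter driving the neomycin/kanamycin phosphotransferase gene, followed by an SV40 polyadenylation signal. The short hits to an HIV-1 LTR, ble, lacI and bom are annotated only as fragments and look like backbone remnants rather than functional parts.

The expression cassette consists of the CMV immediate-early enhancer and promoter, a T7 promoter, the EGFP coding sequence and, directly abutting it, the BIRC3 coding sequence, so the two are read as one fusion protein. Between the end of the BIRC3 coding region and the bGH polyadenylation signal lies roughly 2.4 kb that the feature table leaves unannotated. Given the stated purpose, this interval presumably holds the long BIRC3 3'UTR, although the annotation does not confirm it.

BIRC3 is an E3 ubiquitin ligase that regulates apoptosis and NF-κB signalling. According to the associated publication title, the construct comes from work on how 3'UTR-mediated protein complex formation gives BIRC3 additional functions. The plasmid therefore suits experiments that compare the behaviour of a GFP-tagged protein produced from transcripts with different 3'UTR isoforms while the coding sequence stays constant.
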