Addgene plasmid #160700: pcDNA-GFP-BIRC3-LU
Purpose: Expresses GFP-BIRC3 with the long 3'UTR in mammalian cells
Depositing lab: Christine Mayr. Publication: Gain of Additional BIRC3 Protein Functions through 3'-UTR-Mediated Protein Complex Formation. Lee SH, Mayr C. Mol Cell. 2019 May 16;74(4):701-712.e9. doi: 10.1016/j.molcel.2019.03.006. Epub 2019 Apr 1. PubMed 30948266.
Backbone
  Vector backbone: pcDNA3.1
  Vector type: Mammalian Expression
Growth in bacteria
  Bacterial resistance: Ampicillin, 100 μg/mL
  Growth temperature: 37°C
  Growth strain: DH5alpha
  Copy number: Unknown
Gene/Insert
  Gene/Insert name: GFP-BIRC3
  Species: H. sapiens (human)
  Entrez Gene: BIRC3 (a.k.a. AIP1, API2, CIAP2, HAIP1, HIAP1, IAP-1, MALT2, MIHC, RNF49, c-IAP2)
Terms and licenses: Academic/Nonprofit Terms; Industry Terms: Not Available to Industry
How to cite: pcDNA-GFP-BIRC3-LU was a gift from Christine Mayr (Addgene plasmid # 160700 ; http://n2t.net/addgene:160700 ; RRID:Addgene_160700)
